>Addgene plasmid #44796 | pFSBC32 | depositor full sequence | sequence record 61404 | pFSBC32 sequence 2406 bps
GCGCCCAATACGCAAACCGCCTCTCCCCGCGCGTTGGCCGATTCATTAATGCAGCTGGCACGACAGGTTT
CCCGACTGGAAAGCGGGCAGTGAGCGCAACGCAATTAAAATGATACGGCGACCACCGAGATCTACACTCT
TTCCCTACACGACGCTCTTCCGATCTTAACTTGTAAAACGACGGCCAGTTACGCATCTGTGCGGTATTTC
ACACCGCATATGGTGCACTCTCAGTACAATCTGCTCTGATGCCGCATAGTTAAGCCAGCCCCGACACCCG
CCAACACCCGCTGACGCGCCCTGACGGGCTTGTCTGCTCCCGGCATCCGCTTACAGACAAGCTGTGACCG
TCTCCGGGAGCTGCATGTGTCAGAGGTTTTCACCGTCATCACCGAAACGCGCGAGACGAAAGGGCCTCGT
GATACGCCTATTTTTATAGGTTAATGTCATGATAATAATGGTTTCTTAGACGTCAGGTGGCACTTTTCGG
GGAAATGTGCGCGGAACCCCTATTTGTTTATTTTTCTAAATACATTCAAATATGTATCCGCTCATGAGAC
AATAACCCTGATAAATGCTTCAATAATATTGAAAAAGGAAGAGTATGAGTATTCAACATTTCCGTGTCGC
CCTTATTCCCTTTTTTGCGGCATTTTGCCTTCCTGTTTTTGCTCACCCAGAAACGCTGGTGAAAGTAAAA
GATGCTGAAGATCAGTTGGGTGCACGAGTGGGTTACATCGAACTGGATCTCAACAGCGGTAAGATCCTTG
AGAGTTTTCGCCCCGAAGAACGTTTTCCAATGATGAGCACTTTTAAAGTTCTGCTATGTGGCGCGGTATT
ATCCCGTATTGACGCCGGGCAAGAGCAACTCGGTCGCCGCATACACTATTCTCAGAATGACTTGGTTGAG
TACTCACCAGTCACAGAAAAGCATCTTACGGATGGCATGACAGTAAGAGAATTATGCAGTGCTGCCATAA
CCATGAGTGATAACACTGCGGCCAACTTACTTCTGACAACGATCGGAGGACCGAAGGAGCTAACCGCTTT
TTTGCACAACATGGGGGATCATGTAACTCGCCTTGATCGTTGGGAACCGGAGCTGAATGAAGCCATACCA
AACGACGAGCGTGACACCACGATGCCTGTAGCAATGGCAACAACGTTGCGCAAACTATTAACTGGCGAAC
TACTTACTCTAGCTTCCCGGCAACAATTAATAGACTGGATGGAGGCGGATAAAGTTGCAGGACCACTTCT
GCGCTCGGCCCTTCCGGCTGGCTGGTTTATTGCTGATAAATCTGGAGCCGGTGAGCGTGGGTCTCGCGGT
ATCATTGCAGCACTGGGGCCAGATGGTAAGCCCTCCCGTATCGTAGTTATCTACACGACGGGGAGTCAGG
CAACTATGGATGAACGAAATAGACAGATCGCTGAGATAGGTGCCTCACTGATTAAGCATTGGTAACTGTC
AGACCAAGTTTACTCATATATACTTTAGATTGATTTAAAACTTCATTTTTAATTTAAAAGGATCTAGGTG
AAGATCCTTTTTGATAATCTCATGACCAAAATCCCTTAACGTGAGTTTTCGTTCCACTGAGCGTCAGACC
CCGTAGAAAAGATCAAAGGATCTTCTTGAGATCCTTTTTTTCTGCGCGTAATCTGCTGCTTGCAAACAAA
AAAACCACCGCTACCAGCGGTGGTTTGTTTGCCGGATCAAGAGCTACCAACTCTTTTTCCGAAGGTAACT
GGCTTCAGCAGAGCGCAGATACCAAATACTGTTCTTCTAGTGTAGCCGTAGTTAGGCCACCACTTCAAGA
ACTCTGTAGCACCGCCTACATACCTCGCTCTGCTAATCCTGTTACCAGTGGCTGCTGCCAGTGGCGATAA
GTCGTGTCTTACCGGGTTGGACTCAAGACGATAGTTACCGGATAAGGCGCAGCGGTCGGGCTGAACGGGG
GGTTCGTGCACACAGCCCAGCTTGGAGCGAACGACCTACACCGAACTGAGATACCTACAGCGTGAGCTAT
GAGAAAGCGCCACGCTTCCCGAAGGGAGAAAGGCGGACAGGTATCCGGTAAGCGGCAGGGTCGGAACAGG
AGAGCGCACGAGGGAGCTTCCAGGGGGAAACGCCTGGTATCTTTATAGTCCTGTCGGGTTTCGCCACCTC
TGACTTGAGCGTCGATTTTTGTGATGCTCGTCAGGGGGGCGGAGCCTATGGAAAAACGCCAGCAACGCGG
CCTTTTTACGGTTCCTGGCCTTTTGCTGGCCTTTTGCTCACATGTTCTTTCCTGCGTTATCCCCTGATTC
TGTGGATAACCGTATTACCGCCTTTGAGTGAGCTGATACCGCTCGCCGCAGCCGAACGACCGAGCGCAGC
GAGTCAGTGAGCGAGGAAGCGGAAGA
Features (pLannotate 1.2.2; 7 found; start..end, strand, type, name):
      1..93      +  CDS            lacI (fragment): lac repressor; lacI; The lac repressor binds to the lac operator to inhibit transcription in E. coli. This inhibition can be relieved by adding lactose or isopropyl-β-D-thiogalactopyranoside (IPTG).
    171..189     -  CDS            lacZα (fragment): LacZα fragment of β-galactosidase; lacZ fragment
    189..268     -  misc_feature   bom (fragment): basis of mobility region from pBR322
    370..405     -  CDS            rop (fragment): Rop protein, which maintains plasmids at low copy number; rop
    500..604     +  promoter       AmpR promoter: bla
    605..1465    +  CDS            AmpR: β-lactamase; bla; confers resistance to ampicillin, carbenicillin, and related antibiotics
   1636..2224    +  rep_origin     ori: high-copy-number ColE1/pMB1/pBR322/pUC origin of replication
