[The description below was written by a language model from this plasmid's Addgene catalogue record and pLannotate feature annotations shown in this document.]
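Description:
pFSBC32 is a small, high-copy bacterial plasmid built on the pUC19 backbone. It belongs to a set of plasmids that serve as templates for the FREQ-Seq method. It replicates in E. coli through the ColE1/pMB1-type pUC origin and is selected with ampicillin through a β-lactamase (AmpR) gene driven by its native bla promoter. The annotated full sequence is about 2.4 kb. The origin and resistance cassette are the only complete functional features detected. The remaining annotations are short fragments of lacI, lacZα, the pBR322 bom region and rop. These look like vestigial backbone remnants or partial sequence matches rather than working genes. The intact lacZα and its associated lac elements expected in pUC19 are not annotated, so blue/white screening should not be assumed.

The payload is a short synthetic insert carrying one specific six-nucleotide FREQ-Seq barcode, which distinguishes this plasmid from others in the series. The automated feature table does not annotate the barcode region. The record also does not state its exact position, the flanking adapter sequences or the cloning method. There is no expression cassette, since the insert is a DNA template and not a gene to be expressed.

According to the depositor, these plasmids are used to generate bridging primers that carry Illumina-compatible barcodes. In FREQ-Seq, these barcoded bridging primers allow a locus of interest to be amplified directly from mixed populations and sequenced with minimal library preparation. Allele frequencies can then be read out from the sequencing counts. Giving each sample its own barcode plasmid from the series would let many samples be pooled in one sequencing run.
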