Addgene plasmid #44796: pFSBC32
Depositing lab: Christopher Marx. Depositing organization: Harvard University. Publication: FREQ-Seq: a rapid, cost-effective, sequencing-based method to determine allele frequencies directly from mixed populations. Chubiz LM, Lee MC, Delaney NF, Marx CJ. PLoS One. 2012;7(10):e47959. doi: 10.1371/journal.pone.0047959. Epub 2012 Oct 31. PubMed 23118913.
Backbone
  Vector backbone: pUC19
Growth in bacteria
  Bacterial resistance: Ampicillin, 100 μg/mL
  Growth temperature: 37°C
  Growth strain: DH10B
  Copy number: High Copy
Gene/Insert
  Gene/Insert name: FREQ-Seq Barcode: TAACTT
  Species: Synthetic
  Cloning method: Unknown
  Sequencing primers: 5′ pBR322ori-F
Terms and licenses: Academic/Nonprofit Terms; Industry Terms: Not Available to Industry
Depositor comments: These plasmids are used to generate bridging primers with Illumina-compatible barcodes for allele frequency sequencing (FREQ-Seq). Similar to RNA-Seq, the FREQ-Seq method can rapidly determine allele frequencies directly from mixed populations with minimal library preparation.
How to cite: pFSBC32 was a gift from Christopher Marx (Addgene plasmid # 44796 ; http://n2t.net/addgene:44796 ; RRID:Addgene_44796)
