>Addgene plasmid #44796 | pFSBC32 | addgene partial sequence | sequence record 63045 | pBR322ori-F 5'-GGGAAACGCCTGGTATCTTT-3'
ATTTTTGTGATGCTCGTCAGGGGGGCGGAGCCTATGGAAAAACGCCAGCAACGCGGCCTTTTTACGGTTC
CTGGCCTTTTGCTGGCCTTTTGCTCACATGTTCTTTCCTGCGTTATCCCCTGATTCTGTGGATAACCGTA
TTACCGCCTTTGAGTGAGCTGATACCGCTCGCCGCAGCCGAACGACCGAGCGCAGCGAGTCAGTGAGCGA
GGAAGCGGAAGAGCGCCCAATACGCAAACCGCCTCTCCCCGCGCGTTGGCCGATTCATTAATGCAGCTGG
CACGACAGGTTTCCCGACTGGAAAGCGGGCAGTGAGCGCAACGCAATTAAAATGATACGGCGACCACCGA
GATCTACACTCTTTCCCTACACGACGCTCTTCCGATCTTAACTTGTAAAACGACGGCCAGTTACGCATCT
GTGCGGTATTTCACACCGCATATGGTGCACTCTCAGTACAATCTGCTCTGATGCCGCATAGTTAAGCCAG
CCCCGACACCCGCCAACACCCGCTGACGCGCCCTGACGGGCTTGTCTGCTCCCGGCATCCGCTTACAGAC
AAGCTGTGACCGTCTCCGGGAGCTGCATGTGTCAGAGGTTTTCACCGTCATCACCGAAACGCGCGAGACG
AAAGGGCCTCGTGATACGCCTATTTTTATAGGTTAATGTCATGATAATAATGGTTTCTTAGACGTCAGGT
GGCACTTTTCGGGGAAATGTGCGCGGAACCCCTATTTGTTTATTTTTCTAAATACATTCAAATATGTATC
CGCTCATGAGACAATAACCCTGATAAATGCTTCAATAATATTGAAAAA
